Addgene plasmid #141772: TFORF0971
Purpose: Lentiviral vector for overexpressing transcription factor ORFs with unique 24-bp barcodes. Barcodes facilitate identification of transcription factors in pooled screens.
Depositing lab: Feng Zhang. Depositing organization: Broad Institute. Publication: A transcription factor atlas of directed differentiation. Joung J, Ma S, Tay T, Geiger-Schuller KR, Kirchgatterer PC, Verdine VK, Guo B, Arias-Garcia MA, Allen WE, Singh A, Kuksenko O, Abudayyeh OO, Gootenberg JS, Fu Z, Macrae RK, Buenrostro JD, Regev A, Zhang F. Cell. 2023 Jan 5;186(1):209-229.e26. doi: 10.1016/j.cell.2022.11.026. PubMed 36608654.
Backbone
  Vector backbone: pLX_TRC317
  Backbone manufacturer: Broad Institute Genetic Perturbation Platform
  Backbone size w/o insert (bp): 8264
  Vector type: Mammalian Expression, Lentiviral
  Selectable markers: Puromycin
Growth in bacteria
  Bacterial resistance: Ampicillin, 100 μg/mL
  Growth temperature: 30°C
  Growth strain: NEB Stable
  Copy number: High Copy
Gene/Insert
  Gene/Insert name: ZNF124
  Species: H. sapiens (human)
  Insert size (bp): 971
  Entrez Gene: ZNF124 (a.k.a. HZF16, HZF-16, MGC117046)
  Promoter: EF1a
  Cloning method: Unknown
  Sequencing primers: 5′ GGGTGGAGACTGAAGTTAGGCCAG; 3′ CACATAGCGTAAAAGGAGCAACATAG
Terms and licenses: Academic/Nonprofit Terms; Industry Terms: Not Available to Industry
Depositor comments: NM_003431,ENST00000340684 . The transcription factor ORF portion of this plasmid was synthesized by Genewiz. Please test multiple small colonies in case of plasmid recombination. To make this collection available in a timely manner, a portion of this collection was not fully sequenced by Addgene. If an Addgene verified full plasmid sequence is not available, please contact us prior to placing an order to request the full sequence.
How to cite: TFORF0971 was a gift from Feng Zhang (Addgene plasmid # 141772 ; http://n2t.net/addgene:141772 ; RRID:Addgene_141772)
