[The description below was written by a language model from this plasmid's Addgene catalogue record and pLannotate feature annotations shown in this document.]
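Description:
TFORF0971 is a third-generation-style, self-inactivating lentiviral expression plasmid built on the pLX_TRC317 backbone, carrying the human zinc-finger gene ZNF124 as one member of a barcoded transcription factor ORF collection. It is propagated in E. coli through a high-copy ColE1/pUC origin with ampicillin selection (AmpR), and the backbone also retains an f1 origin and remnants of a lac/lacZα cloning region flanked by T7 and T3 promoters. As with many LTR-containing plasmids, the depositor warns that recombination can occur during bacterial propagation.

The viral portion begins with an RSV promoter fused to a truncated HIV-1 5' LTR, which drives Tat-independent production of genomic RNA in packaging cells. It is followed by the Ψ packaging signal with a gag fragment, the RRE for Rev-dependent nuclear export, and a cPPT/CTS element. It ends in a ΔU3 3' LTR with a downstream SV40 polyadenylation signal. Within the provirus, an SV40 early promoter/origin region drives the puromycin N-acetyltransferase gene for selection of transduced mammalian cells. A separate EF-1α promoter drives constitutive expression of the synthesized ZNF124 ORF, and a WPRE downstream enhances transcript stability and expression. The annotation software matched only the first part of the insert to ZNF124, although the catalogue lists an insert of 971 bp. The 24-bp barcode is not annotated as a feature, so its exact position is not stated in the record.

The construct is intended for overexpressing ZNF124 in mammalian cells. The unique barcode allows this transcription factor to be identified by sequencing in pooled overexpression screens, such as those for factors that direct cell differentiation.
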