Features (pLannotate 1.2.2; 31 found; start..end, strand, type, name):
      5..231     +  promoter       RSV promoter: Rous sarcoma virus enhancer/promoter
    232..412     +  LTR            5' LTR (truncated): truncated 5' long terminal repeat (LTR) from HIV-1
    459..584     +  misc_feature   HIV-1 Ψ: packaging signal of human immunodeficiency virus type 1
    568..931     +  CDS            HIV-1 gag (fragment): gag protein from human immunodeficiency virus 1; gag
   1077..1310    +  misc_feature   RRE: The Rev response element (RRE) of HIV-1 allows for Rev-dependent mRNA export from the nucleus to the cytoplasm.
   1687..1713    +  CDS            Rev (fragment): human immunodeficiency virus 1 (HIV-1) Rev protein; rev; enhances nuclear export of unspliced and incompletely spliced viral mRNAs
   1720..1743    +  promoter       SV40 promoter (fragment): SV40 early promoter
   1744..1815    +  promoter       SV40 promoter (fragment): SV40 enhancer and early promoter
   1839..1974    +  rep_origin     SV40 ori: SV40 origin of replication
   2020..2616    +  CDS            PuroR (fragment): puromycin N-acetyltransferase; pac from Streptomyces; confers resistance to puromycin
   2665..2782    +  misc_feature   cPPT/CTS: central polypurine tract and central termination sequence of HIV-1
   2847..2913    +  CDS            small t antigen (fragment): SV40 (simian virus 40) small t antigen
   2920..4098    +  promoter       EF-1α promoter: strong constitutive promoter for human elongation factor EF-1α
   4115..4399    +  CDS            ZNF124 (fragment): ZN124_HUMAN - Experimental evidence at protein level: Swiss-Prot protein existence level 1. May be involved in transcriptional regulation. From Homo sapiens (Human).
   4997..5050    +  promoter       U6 promoter (fragment): RNA polymerase III promoter for human U6 snRNA
   5092..5680    +  misc_feature   WPRE: woodchuck hepatitis virus posttranscriptional regulatory element
   5731..5750    +  misc_feature   cPPT/CTS (fragment): central polypurine tract and central termination sequence of HIV-1
   5752..5985    +  LTR            3' LTR (ΔU3): self-inactivating 3' long terminal repeat (LTR) from HIV-1
   6063..6184    +  polyA_signal   SV40 poly(A) signal: SV40 polyadenylation signal
   6224..6359    +  rep_origin     SV40 ori: SV40 origin of replication
   6380..6398    -  promoter       T7 promoter: promoter for bacteriophage T7 RNA polymerase
   6406..6561    +  CDS            lacZα (fragment): LacZα fragment of β-galactosidase; lacZ fragment
   6566..6994    +  rep_origin     f1 ori (sequence partly withheld): f1 bacteriophage origin of replication; arrow indicates direction of (+) strand synthesis
   7047..7151    +  promoter       AmpR promoter: bla
   7152..8012    +  CDS            AmpR: β-lactamase; bla; confers resistance to ampicillin, carbenicillin, and related antibiotics
   8183..8771    +  rep_origin     ori: high-copy-number ColE1/pMB1/pBR322/pUC origin of replication
   8954..9046    +  CDS            lacI (fragment): lac repressor; lacI; The lac repressor binds to the lac operator to inhibit transcription in E. coli. This inhibition can be relieved by adding lactose or isopropyl-β-D-thiogalactopyranoside (IPTG).
   9059..9080    +  protein_bind   CAP binding site: CAP binding activates transcription in the presence of cAMP. E. coli catabolite activator protein
   9095..9125    +  promoter       lac promoter: promoter for the E. coli lac operon
   9133..9149    +  protein_bind   lac operator: The lac repressor binds to the lac operator to inhibit transcription in E. coli. This inhibition can be relieved by adding lactose or isopropyl-β-D-thiogalactopyranoside (IPTG). lac repressor encoded by lacI
   9194..9212    +  promoter       T3 promoter: promoter for bacteriophage T3 RNA polymerase
>Addgene plasmid #141772 | TFORF0971 | addgene full sequence | sequence record 454914 | Addgene NGS Result
TTAATGTAGTCTTATGCAATACTCTTGTAGTCTTGCAACATGGTAACGATGAGTTAGCAACATGCCTTAC
AAGGAGAGAAAAAGCACCGTGCATGCCGATTGGTGGAAGTAAGGTGGTACGATCGTGCCTTATTAGGAAG
GCAACAGACGGGTCTGACATGGATTGGACGAACCACTGAATTGCCGCATTGCAGAGATATTGTATTTAAG
TGCCTAGCTCGATACATAAACGGGTCTCTCTGGTTAGACCAGATCTGAGCCTGGGAGCTCTCTGGCTAAC
TAGGGAACCCACTGCTTAAGCCTCAATAAAGCTTGCCTTGAGTGCTTCAAGTAGTGTGTGCCCGTCTGTT
GTGTGACTCTGGTAACTAGAGATCCCTCAGACCCTTTTAGTCAGTGTGGAAAATCTCTAGCAGTGGCGCC
CGAACAGGGACTTGAAAGCGAAAGGGAAACCAGAGGAGCTCTCTCGACGCAGGACTCGGCTTGCTGAAGC
GCGCACGGCAAGAGGCGAGGGGCGGCGACTGGTGAGTACGCCAAAAATTTTGACTAGCGGAGGCTAGAAG
GAGAGAGATGGGTGCGAGAGCGTCAGTATTAAGCGGGGGAGAATTAGATCGCGATGGGAAAAAATTCGGT
TAAGGCCAGGGGGAAAGAAAAAATATAAATTAAAACATATAGTATGGGCAAGCAGGGAGCTAGAACGATT
CGCAGTTAATCCTGGCCTGTTAGAAACATCAGAAGGCTGTAGACAAATACTGGGACAGCTACAACCATCC
CTTCAGACAGGATCAGAAGAACTTAGATCATTATATAATACAGTAGCAACCCTCTATTGTGTGCATCAAA
GGATAGAGATAAAAGACACCAAGGAAGCTTTAGACAAGATAGAGGAAGAGCAAAACAAAAGTAAGACCAC
CGCACAGCAAGCGGCCGCTGATCTTCAGACCTGGAGGAGGAGATATGAGGGACAATTGGAGAAGTGAATT
ATATAAATATAAAGTAGTAAAAATTGAACCATTAGGAGTAGCACCCACCAAGGCAAAGAGAAGAGTGGTG
CAGAGAGAAAAAAGAGCAGTGGGAATAGGAGCTTTGTTCCTTGGGTTCTTGGGAGCAGCAGGAAGCACTA
TGGGCGCAGCGTCAATGACGCTGACGGTACAGGCCAGACAATTATTGTCTGGTATAGTGCAGCAGCAGAA
CAATTTGCTGAGGGCTATTGAGGCGCAACAGCATCTGTTGCAACTCACAGTCTGGGGCATCAAGCAGCTC
CAGGCAAGAATCCTGGCTGTGGAAAGATACCTAAAGGATCAACAGCTCCTGGGGATTTGGGGTTGCTCTG
GAAAACTCATTTGCACCACTGCTGTGCCTTGGAATGCTAGTTGGAGTAATAAATCTCTGGAACAGATTTG
GAATCACACGACCTGGATGGAGTGGGACAGAGAAATTAACAATTACACAAGCTTAATACACTCCTTAATT
GAAGAATCGCAAAACCAGCAAGAAAAGAATGAACAAGAATTATTGGAATTAGATAAATGGGCAAGTTTGT
GGAATTGGTTTAACATAACAAATTGGCTGTGGTATATAAAATTATTCATAATGATAGTAGGAGGCTTGGT
AGGTTTAAGAATAGTTTTTGCTGTACTTTCTATAGTGAATAGAGTTAGGCAGGGATATTCACCATTATCG
TTTCAGACCCACCTCCCAACCCCGAGGGGACCCATGCATTGCATCTCAATTAGTCAGCAACCAGGTGTGG
AAAGTCCCCAGGCTCCCCAGCAGGCAGAAGTATGCAAAGCATGCGTCTCAATTAGTCAGCAACCATAGTC
CCGCCCCTAACTCCGCCCATCCCGCCCCTAACTCCGCCCAGTTCCGCCCATTCTCCGCCCCATGGCTGAC
TAATTTTTTTTATTTATGCAGAGGCCGAGGCCGCCTCGGCCTCTGAGCTATTCCAGAAGTAGTGAGGAGG
CTTTTTTGGAGGCCTAGGCTTTTGCAAAAAGCTTTCTAGAGGTACCACCGGAGCTTACCATGACCGAGTA
CAAGCCCACGGTGCGCCTCGCCACCCGCGACGACGTCCCCAGGGCCGTACGCACCCTCGCCGCCGCGTTC
GCCGACTACCCCGCCACGCGCCACACCGTCGATCCGGACCGCCACATCGAGCGGGTCACCGAGCTGCAAG
AACTCTTCCTCACGCGCGTCGGGCTCGACATCGGCAAGGTGTGGGTCGCGGACGACGGCGCCGCCGTGGC
GGTCTGGACCACGCCGGAGAGCGTCGAAGCGGGGGCGGTGTTCGCCGAGATCGGCCCGCGCATGGCCGAG
TTGAGCGGTTCCCGGCTGGCCGCGCAGCAACAGATGGAAGGCCTCCTGGCGCCGCACCGGCCCAAGGAGC
CCGCGTGGTTCCTGGCCACCGTCGGCGTCTCGCCCGACCACCAGGGCAAGGGTCTGGGCAGCGCCGTCGT
GCTCCCCGGAGTGGAGGCGGCCGAGCGCGCCGGGGTGCCCGCCTTCCTGGAGACCTCCGCGCCCCGCAAC
CTCCCCTTCTACGAGCGGCTCGGCTTCACCGTCACCGCCGACGTCGAGGTGCCCGAAGGACCGCGCACCT
GGTGCATGACCCGCAAGCCCGGTGCCAGTTAACGAATTCTAGATCTTGAGACAAATGGCAGTATTCATCC
ACAATTTTAAAAGAAAAGGGGGGATTGGGGGGTACAGTGCAGGGGAAAGAATAGTAGACATAATAGCAAC
AGACATACAAACTAAAGAATTACAAAAACAAATTACAAAAATTCAAAATTTTCGGGTTTATTACAGGGAC
AGCAGAGATCCACTTTGGCGCCGGCTCGAGGCCTGCAGGTGCAAAGATGGATAAAGTTTTAAACAGAGAG
GAATCTTTGCAGCTAATGGACCTTCTAGGTCTTGAAAGGAGTGGGAATTGGCTCCGGTGCCCGTCAGTGG
GCAGAGCGCACATCGCCCACAGTCCCCGAGAAGTTGGGGGGAGGGGTCGGCAATTGAACCGGTGCCTAGA
GAAGGTGGCGCGGGGTAAACTGGGAAAGTGATGTCGTGTACTGGCTCCGCCTTTTTCCCGAGGGTGGGGG
AGAACCGTATATAAGTGCAGTAGTCGCCGTGAACGTTCTTTTTCGCAACGGGTTTGCCGCCAGAACACAG
GTAAGTGCCGTGTGTGGTTCCCGCGGGCCTGGCCTCTTTACGGGTTATGGCCCTTGCGTGCCTTGAATTA
CTTCCACCTGGCTGCAGTACGTGATTCTTGATCCCGAGCTTCGGGTTGGAAGTGGGTGGGAGAGTTCGAG
GCCTTGCGCTTAAGGAGCCCCTTCGCCTCGTGCTTGAGTTGAGGCCTGGCCTGGGCGCTGGGGCCGCCGC
GTGCGAATCTGGTGGCACCTTCGCGCCTGTCTCGCTGCTTTCGATAAGTCTCTAGCCATTTAAAATTTTT
GATGACCTGCTGCGACGCTTTTTTTCTGGCAAGATAGTCTTGTAAATGCGGGCCAAGATCTGCACACTGG
TATTTCGGTTTTTGGGGCCGCGGGCGGCGACGGGGCCCGTGCGTCCCAGCGCACATGTTCGGCGAGGCGG
GGCCTGCGAGCGCGGCCACCGAGAATCGGACGGGGGTAGTCTCAAGCTGGCCGGCCTGCTCTGGTGCCTG
GCCTCGCGCCGCCGTGTATCGCCCCGCCCTGGGCGGCAAGGCTGGCCCGGTCGGCACCAGTTGCGTGAGC
GGAAAGATGGCCGCTTCCCGGCCCTGCTGCAGGGAGCTCAAAATGGAGGACGCGGCGCTCGGGAGAGCGG
GCGGGTGAGTCACCCACACAAAGGAAAAGGGCCTTTCCGTCCTCAGCCGTCGCTTCATGTGACTCCACGG
AGTACCGGGCGCCGTCCAGGCACCTCGATTAGTTCTCGAGCTTTTGGAGTACGTCGTCTTTAGGTTGGGG
GGAGGGGTTTTATGCGATGGAGTTTCCCCACACTGAGTGGGTGGAGACTGAAGTTAGGCCAGCTTGGCAC
TTGATGTAATTCTCCTTGGAATTTGCCCTTTTTGAGTTTGGATCTTGGTTCATTCTCAAGCCTCAGACAG
TGGTTCAAAGTTTTTTTCTTCCATTTCAGGTGTCGTGAGGCTAGCACCGCCACCATGTCGGGACACCCCG
GAAGCTGGGAAATGAACTCGGTTGCCTTTGAGGATGTGGCTGTGAACTTCACCCAGGAGGAGTGGGCTTT
GTTGGATCCTTCCCAGAAGAATCTCTATAGAGACGTGATGCAGGAAACCTTCAGGAATCTGGCTTCCATA
GGAAACAAAGGGGAAGACCAGAGCATTGAAGATCAGTACAAAAATTCTTCAAGAAATCTAAGTTCATTTC
AGATACATCAGAGAAATCACACTGGAGAGAAACCCTATGAATGTATGGAATGTGGGAAAGCCTTAGGTTT
TTCCCGTTCTCTTAATAGACATAAAAGGATTCACACTGGAGAAAAACGCTATGAATGTAAGCAATGTGGG
AAAGCCTTCAGTCGTTCCAGTCACCTTCGTGACCATGAAAGAACTCATACTGGAGAGAAACCCTATGAAT
GTAAGCACTGTGGGAAAGCCTTCCGTTACTCCAATTGCCTTCATTACCATGAAAGAACTCACACTGGAGA
GAAACCTTATGTGTGCATGGAATGTGGCAAAGCTTTCAGTTGTCTCAGTTCCTTGCAAGGACATATAAAG
GCTCATGCTGGTGAAGAACCCTATCCATGTAAGCAATGTGGGAAAGCCTTCAGATACGCCAGTTCCCTTC
AGAAACACGAGAAAACTCATATTGCACAGAAACCCTATGTATGTAACAATTGTGGTAAAGGCTTCAGATG
TTCCAGTTCCCTTCGTGACCATGAAAGGACTCATACTGGAGAGAAACCCTATGAATGTCAGAAATGTGGC
AAAGCCTTTAGTCGTGCTAGTACCCTTTGGAAGCATAAAAAAACTCATACTGGAGAAAAGCCCTATAAAT
GTAAAAAAATGTAGTAATGAACTAGTCCGTAACTTGAAAGTATTTCGATTTCTTGGCTTTATATATCTTG
TGGAAAGGACGAGTATATAACTCGGCTATGTCTTGCACGCGTTAAGTCGACAATCAACCTCTGGATTACA
AAATTTGTGAAAGATTGACTGGTATTCTTAACTATGTTGCTCCTTTTACGCTATGTGGATACGCTGCTTT
AATGCCTTTGTATCATGCTATTGCTTCCCGTATGGCTTTCATTTTCTCCTCCTTGTATAAATCCTGGTTG
CTGTCTCTTTATGAGGAGTTGTGGCCCGTTGTCAGGCAACGTGGCGTGGTGTGCACTGTGTTTGCTGACG
CAACCCCCACTGGTTGGGGCATTGCCACCACCTGTCAGCTCCTTTCCGGGACTTTCGCTTTCCCCCTCCC
TATTGCCACGGCGGAACTCATCGCCGCCTGCCTTGCCCGCTGCTGGACAGGGGCTCGGCTGTTGGGCACT
GACAATTCCGTGGTGTTGTCGGGGAAATCATCGTCCTTTCCTTGGCTGCTCGCCTGTGTTGCCACCTGGA
TTCTGCGCGGGACGTCCTTCTGCTACGTCCCTTCGGCCCTCAATCCAGCGGACCTTCCTTCCCGCGGCCT
GCTGCCGGCTCTGCGGCCTCTTCCGCGTCTTCGCCTTCGCCCTCAGACGAGTCGGATCTCCCTTTGGGCC
GCCTCCCCGCGTCGACTTTAAGACCAATGACTTACAAGGCAGCTGTAGATCTTAGCCACTTTTTAAAAGA
AAAGGGGGGACTGGAAGGGCTAATTCACTCCCAACGAAGACAAGATCTGCTTTTTGCTTGTACTGGGTCT
CTCTGGTTAGACCAGATCTGAGCCTGGGAGCTCTCTGGCTAACTAGGGAACCCACTGCTTAAGCCTCAAT
AAAGCTTGCCTTGAGTGCTTCAAGTAGTGTGTGCCCGTCTGTTGTGTGACTCTGGTAACTAGAGATCCCT
CAGACCCTTTTAGTCAGTGTGGAAAATCTCTAGCAGTACGTATAGTAGTTCATGTCATCTTATTATTCAG
TATTTATAACTTGCAAAGAAATGAATATCAGAGAGTGAGAGGAACTTGTTTATTGCAGCTTATAATGGTT
ACAAATAAAGCAATAGCATCACAAATTTCACAAATAAAGCATTTTTTTCACTGCATTCTAGTTGTGGTTT
GTCCAAACTCATCAATGTATCTTATCATGTCTGGCTCTAGCTATCCCGCCCCTAACTCCGCCCATCCCGC
CCCTAACTCCGCCCAGTTCCGCCCATTCTCCGCCCCATGGCTGACTAATTTTTTTTATTTATGCAGAGGC
CGAGGCCGCCTCGGCCTCTGAGCTATTCCAGAAGTAGTGAGGAGGCTTTTTTGGAGGCCTAGGGACGTAC
CCAATTCGCCCTATAGTGAGTCGTATTACGCGCGCTCACTGGCCGTCGTTTTACAACGTCGTGACTGGGA
AAACCCTGGCGTTACCCAACTTAATCGCCTTGCAGCACATCCCCCTTTCGCCAGCTGGCGTAATAGCGAA
GAGGCCCGCACCGATCGCCCTTCCCAACAGTTGCGCAGCCTGAATGGCGAATGGG
[124 nt withheld, positions 6566-6689]
C
[91 nt withheld, positions 6691-6781]
A
[49 nt withheld, positions 6783-6831]
CCTTTGACGTTGGAGTCCACGTTCTTT
[37 nt withheld, positions 6859-6895]
ACCCTATCTCGGTCTATTCTTTTGATTTATAAGGGATTTTGCCGATTTCGGCCTATTGGTTAAAAAATGA
GCTGATTTAACAAAAATTTAACGCGAATTTTAACAAAATATTAACGCTTACAATTTAGGTGGCACTTTTC
GGGGAAATGTGCGCGGAACCCCTATTTGTTTATTTTTCTAAATACATTCAAATATGTATCCGCTCATGAG
ACAATAACCCTGATAAATGCTTCAATAATATTGAAAAAGGAAGAGTATGAGTATTCAACATTTCCGTGTC
GCCCTTATTCCCTTTTTTGCGGCATTTTGCCTTCCTGTTTTTGCTCACCCAGAAACGCTGGTGAAAGTAA
AAGATGCTGAAGATCAGTTGGGTGCACGAGTGGGTTACATCGAACTGGATCTCAACAGCGGTAAGATCCT
TGAGAGTTTTCGCCCCGAAGAACGTTTTCCAATGATGAGCACTTTTAAAGTTCTGCTATGTGGCGCGGTA
TTATCCCGTATTGACGCCGGGCAAGAGCAACTCGGTCGCCGCATACACTATTCTCAGAATGACTTGGTTG
AGTACTCACCAGTCACAGAAAAGCATCTTACGGATGGCATGACAGTAAGAGAATTATGCAGTGCTGCCAT
AACCATGAGTGATAACACTGCGGCCAACTTACTTCTGACAACGATCGGAGGACCGAAGGAGCTAACCGCT
TTTTTGCACAACATGGGGGATCATGTAACTCGCCTTGATCGTTGGGAACCGGAGCTGAATGAAGCCATAC
CAAACGACGAGCGTGACACCACGATGCCTGTAGCAATGGCAACAACGTTGCGCAAACTATTAACTGGCGA
ACTACTTACTCTAGCTTCCCGGCAACAATTAATAGACTGGATGGAGGCGGATAAAGTTGCAGGACCACTT
CTGCGCTCGGCCCTTCCGGCTGGCTGGTTTATTGCTGATAAATCTGGAGCCGGTGAGCGTGGGTCTCGCG
GTATCATTGCAGCACTGGGGCCAGATGGTAAGCCCTCCCGTATCGTAGTTATCTACACGACGGGGAGTCA
GGCAACTATGGATGAACGAAATAGACAGATCGCTGAGATAGGTGCCTCACTGATTAAGCATTGGTAACTG
TCAGACCAAGTTTACTCATATATACTTTAGATTGATTTAAAACTTCATTTTTAATTTAAAAGGATCTAGG
TGAAGATCCTTTTTGATAATCTCATGACCAAAATCCCTTAACGTGAGTTTTCGTTCCACTGAGCGTCAGA
CCCCGTAGAAAAGATCAAAGGATCTTCTTGAGATCCTTTTTTTCTGCGCGTAATCTGCTGCTTGCAAACA
AAAAAACCACCGCTACCAGCGGTGGTTTGTTTGCCGGATCAAGAGCTACCAACTCTTTTTCCGAAGGTAA
CTGGCTTCAGCAGAGCGCAGATACCAAATACTGTTCTTCTAGTGTAGCCGTAGTTAGGCCACCACTTCAA
GAACTCTGTAGCACCGCCTACATACCTCGCTCTGCTAATCCTGTTACCAGTGGCTGCTGCCAGTGGCGAT
AAGTCGTGTCTTACCGGGTTGGACTCAAGACGATAGTTACCGGATAAGGCGCAGCGGTCGGGCTGAACGG
GGGGTTCGTGCACACAGCCCAGCTTGGAGCGAACGACCTACACCGAACTGAGATACCTACAGCGTGAGCT
ATGAGAAAGCGCCACGCTTCCCGAAGGGAGAAAGGCGGACAGGTATCCGGTAAGCGGCAGGGTCGGAACA
GGAGAGCGCACGAGGGAGCTTCCAGGGGGAAACGCCTGGTATCTTTATAGTCCTGTCGGGTTTCGCCACC
TCTGACTTGAGCGTCGATTTTTGTGATGCTCGTCAGGGGGGCGGAGCCTATGGAAAAACGCCAGCAACGC
GGCCTTTTTACGGTTCCTGGCCTTTTGCTGGCCTTTTGCTCACATGTTCTTTCCTGCGTTATCCCCTGAT
TCTGTGGATAACCGTATTACCGCCTTTGAGTGAGCTGATACCGCTCGCCGCAGCCGAACGACCGAGCGCA
GCGAGTCAGTGAGCGAGGAAGCGGAAGAGCGCCCAATACGCAAACCGCCTCTCCCCGCGCGTTGGCCGAT
TCATTAATGCAGCTGGCACGACAGGTTTCCCGACTGGAAAGCGGGCAGTGAGCGCAACGCAATTAATGTG
AGTTAGCTCACTCATTAGGCACCCCAGGCTTTACACTTTATGCTTCCGGCTCGTATGTTGTGTGGAATTG
TGAGCGGATAACAATTTCACACAGGAAACAGCTATGACCATGATTACGCCAAGCGCGCAATTAACCCTCA
CTAAAGGGAACAAAAGCTGGAGCTGCAAGC
