>Addgene plasmid #141772 | TFORF0971 | depositor partial sequence | sequence record 277453 | Insert
ACCGCCACCATGTCGGGACACCCCGGAAGCTGGGAAATGAACTCGGTTGCCTTTGAGGATGTGGCTGTGA
ACTTCACCCAGGAGGAGTGGGCTTTGTTGGATCCTTCCCAGAAGAATCTCTATAGAGACGTGATGCAGGA
AACCTTCAGGAATCTGGCTTCCATAGGAAACAAAGGGGAAGACCAGAGCATTGAAGATCAGTACAAAAAT
TCTTCAAGAAATCTAAGTTCATTTCAGATACATCAGAGAAATCACACTGGAGAGAAACCCTATGAATGTA
TGGAATGTGGGAAAGCCTTAGGTTTTTCCCGTTCTCTTAATAGACATAAAAGGATTCACACTGGAGAAAA
ACGCTATGAATGTAAGCAATGTGGGAAAGCCTTCAGTCGTTCCAGTCACCTTCGTGACCATGAAAGAACT
CATACTGGAGAGAAACCCTATGAATGTAAGCACTGTGGGAAAGCCTTCCGTTACTCCAATTGCCTTCATT
ACCATGAAAGAACTCACACTGGAGAGAAACCTTATGTGTGCATGGAATGTGGCAAAGCTTTCAGTTGTCT
CAGTTCCTTGCAAGGACATATAAAGGCTCATGCTGGTGAAGAACCCTATCCATGTAAGCAATGTGGGAAA
GCCTTCAGATACGCCAGTTCCCTTCAGAAACACGAGAAAACTCATATTGCACAGAAACCCTATGTATGTA
ACAATTGTGGTAAAGGCTTCAGATGTTCCAGTTCCCTTCGTGACCATGAAAGGACTCATACTGGAGAGAA
ACCCTATGAATGTCAGAAATGTGGCAAAGCCTTTAGTCGTGCTAGTACCCTTTGGAAGCATAAAAAAACT
CATACTGGAGAAAAGCCCTATAAATGTAAAAAAATGTAGTAATGAACTAGTCCGTAACTTGAAAGTATTT
CGATTTCTTGGCTTTATATATCTTGTGGAAAGGACGAGTATATAACTCGGCTATGTCTTGC
