>Addgene plasmid #141772 | TFORF0971 | depositor partial sequence | sequence record 277454 | Barcode
GTATATAACTCGGCTATGTCTTGC
